Addgene plasmid #38956: MPDZ
Purpose: Bacterial expression for structure determination; may not be full ORF
Depositing lab: Nicola Burgess-Brown. Depositing organization: University of Oxford.
Backbone
  Vector backbone: pNIC28-Bsa4
  Backbone manufacturer: SGC
  Vector type: Bacterial Expression
Growth in bacteria
  Bacterial resistance: Kanamycin, 50 μg/mL
  Growth temperature: 37°C
  Growth strain: Mach1
  Copy number: Low Copy
Gene/Insert
  Gene/Insert name: MPDZ (alt names: multiple PDZ domain protein; PDB:2FNE)
  Species: H. sapiens (human)
  Insert size (bp): 379
  Entrez Gene: MPDZ (a.k.a. HYC2, MUPP1)
  Tag / fusion protein: His Tev (N terminal on insert)
  Cloning method: Ligation Independent Cloning
  Sequencing primers: 5′ T7; 3′ T7-term
Terms and licenses: Academic/Nonprofit Terms; Industry Terms: Not Available to Industry
How to cite: MPDZ was a gift from Nicola Burgess-Brown (Addgene plasmid # 38956 ; http://n2t.net/addgene:38956 ; RRID:Addgene_38956)
