[The description below was written by a language model from this plasmid's Addgene catalogue record.]
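Description:
MPDZ is a bacterial expression plasmid built on the pNIC28-Bsa4 backbone from the SGC, carrying a short fragment of the human MPDZ gene (multiple PDZ domain protein, also known as MUPP1 or HYC2). The recorded insert is only 379 bp, and the record itself cautions that it may not be the full open reading frame. A fragment of this size is consistent with a single domain rather than the whole multi-PDZ protein, although the record does not say which region is encoded. The insert is linked in the record to a deposited protein structure. It was introduced by ligation independent cloning, which allows directional insertion without restriction-ligation steps.

The encoded fragment carries an N-terminal His tag followed by a TEV protease site. This arrangement allows purification by immobilised metal affinity chromatography, after which the tag can be cleaved off to leave protein close to native sequence. The promoter is not stated explicitly, but the listed sequencing primers (T7 forward and T7 terminator) indicate that the insert lies between T7 promoter and terminator elements, as is typical for expression in E. coli strains that supply T7 RNA polymerase. The plasmid is selected with kanamycin, is described as low copy, and is propagated in the Mach1 cloning strain. The origin of replication is not given, and no feature table was provided.

The stated purpose is recombinant protein production in bacteria for structure determination.
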