>Addgene plasmid #38956 | MPDZ | depositor partial sequence | sequence record 49014 | MPDZ sequence 379 bps
ATGCACCATCATCATCATCATTCTTCTGGTGTAGATCTGGGTACCGAGAACCTGTACTTCCAATCCATGC
CTCAATGTAAGTCTATTACACTAGAGCGAGGACCAGATGGCTTAGGCTTCAGTATAGTTGGAGGATATGG
CAGCCCTCATGGAGACTTACCCATTTATGTTAAAACAGTGTTTGCAAAGGGAGCAGCCTCTGAAGACGGA
CGTCTGAAAAGGGGCGATCAGATCATTGCTGTCAATGGGCAGAGTCTAGAAGGAGTCACCCATGAAGAAG
CTGTTGCCATCCTTAAACGGACAAAAGGCACTGTCACTTTGATGGTTCTCTCTAGTGATGAAACTTCTGT
TTGACAGTAAAGGTGGATACGGATCCGAA
