>Addgene plasmid #38956 | MPDZ | addgene partial sequence | sequence record 52782 | pBRrevBam_primer
GCCACGATGCGTCCGGCGTAGAGGATCGAGATCTCGATCCCGCGAAATTAATACGACTCACTATAGGGGA
ATTGTGAGCGGATAACAATTCCCCTCTAGAAATAATTTTGTTTAACTTTAAGAAGGAGATATACATATGC
ACCATCATCATCATCATTCTTCTGGTGTAGATCTGGGTACCGAGAACCTGTACTTCCAATCCATGCCTCA
ATGTAAGTCTATTACACTAGAGCGAGGACCAGATGGCTTAGGCTTCAGTATAGTTGGAGGATATGGCAGC
CCTCATGGAGACTTACCCATTTATGTTAAAACAGTGTTTGCAAAGGGAGCAGCCTCTGAAGACGGACGTC
TGAAAAGGGGCGATCAGATCATTGCTGTCAATGGGCAGAGTCTAGAAGGAGTCACCCATGAAGAAGCTGT
TGCCATCCTTAAACGGACAAAAGGCACTGTCACTTTGATGGTTCTCTCTAGTGATGAAACTTCTGTTTGA
CAGTAAAGGTGGATACGGATCCGAATTCGAGCTCCGTCGACAAGCTTGCGGCCGCACTTCGAGCACCACC
ACCACCACCACTGAGAATCCGGCTGCCTAACAAAGCCCGAAAGGAAGCTGANTTGGCTGCTGCCACCGCT
GAGCAATAACTAGCATAACCCCTTGGGGGCCTCTAAACGGGGTCTTGAGGGGTTTTTTGCTGAAAGGAGG
AACTATATCCGGATTGGCGAATGGG
[118 nt withheld, positions 726-843]
A
